Addgene plasmid #191689: PL452-PTPRO-LA-p2a-EGFP-hGHpA-PGK-neoR-PTPRO-RA
Purpose: For knocking p2a-EGFP into PTPRO locus
Depositing lab: Yuejun Chen. Depositing organization: Center for Excellence in Brain Science and Intelligence Technology, Chinese Academy of Sciences. Publication: Human midbrain dopaminergic neuronal differentiation markers predict cell therapy outcomes in a Parkinson's disease model. Xu P, He H, Gao Q, Zhou Y, Wu Z, Zhang X, Sun L, Hu G, Guan Q, You Z, Zhang X, Zheng W, Xiong M, Chen Y. J Clin Invest. 2022 Jul 15;132(14). pii: 156768. doi: 10.1172/JCI156768. PubMed 35700056.
Backbone
  Vector backbone: PL652 (Plasmid #159456)
  Backbone manufacturer: Yuejun Chen
  Vector type: Mammalian Expression
  Selectable markers: Neomycin (select with G418)
Growth in bacteria
  Bacterial resistance: Ampicillin, 100 μg/mL
  Growth temperature: 37°C
  Growth strain: DH5alpha
  Copy number: High Copy
Gene/Insert
  Gene/Insert name: PTPRO homology arms and p2a-EGFP
  Species: H. sapiens (human)
  Mutation: WT
  Cloning method: Restriction Enzyme; 5′ cloning site Unknown (unknown if destroyed)
Terms and licenses: Academic/Nonprofit Terms; Industry Terms: Not Available to Industry
How to cite: PL452-PTPRO-LA-p2a-EGFP-hGHpA-PGK-neoR-PTPRO-RA was a gift from Yuejun Chen (Addgene plasmid # 191689 ; http://n2t.net/addgene:191689 ; RRID:Addgene_191689)
