[The description below was written by a language model from this plasmid's Addgene catalogue record and pLannotate feature annotations shown in this document.]
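Description:
PL452-PTPRO-LA-p2a-EGFP-hGHpA-PGK-neoR-PTPRO-RA is an 8,060 nt homology-directed repair donor plasmid designed to knock a P2A-EGFP reporter into the human PTPRO locus. It is catalogued as a mammalian expression vector, and the record names PL652 as the backbone although the plasmid name says PL452. The feature table shows pBluescript-type bacterial elements: a high-copy ColE1/pUC origin, an f1 origin, an ampicillin resistance gene with its own promoter, lac regulatory and lacZα remnants, and flanking T3 and T7 promoters. It is propagated in E. coli under ampicillin selection.

The payload sits between two unannotated stretches of roughly 1 kb each, before EGFP and after the second loxP site. These positions fit the left and right PTPRO homology arms named in the title, although the annotation does not label them or the P2A. EGFP has no promoter of its own. Once integrated, it is meant to be transcribed from the endogenous PTPRO gene and released as a separate protein by the P2A self-cleaving peptide, so that fluorescence reports PTPRO expression.

Downstream lie an hGH polyadenylation signal and a selection cassette in which the mouse PGK promoter and the bacterial EM7 promoter drive NeoR/KanR, followed by a bGH poly(A). This allows G418 selection of targeted mammalian cells. Two loxP sites in the same orientation bracket the region from just after EGFP to the end of the neo cassette, so Cre should excise the selection cassette; as annotated, the hGH poly(A) also lies within this floxed interval. The record does not state which nuclease or guide is paired with the donor. The associated publication concerns differentiation markers of human midbrain dopaminergic neurons, which is consistent with use in building PTPRO reporter cell lines.
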