Features (pLannotate 1.2.2; 21 found; start..end, strand, type, name):
   1099..1818    +  CDS            EGFP: the original enhanced GFP (Yang et al., 1996) mammalian codon-optimized
   1852..1885    -  protein_bind   loxP: Cre-mediated recombination occurs in the 8-bp core sequence (GCATACAT). Cre recombinase
   1907..2383    +  polyA_signal   hGH poly(A) signal: human growth hormone polyadenylation signal
   2444..2931    +  promoter       PGK promoter: mouse phosphoglycerate kinase 1 promoter
   2943..2990    +  promoter       EM7 promoter: synthetic bacterial promoter&nbsp
   3009..3812    +  CDS            NeoR/KanR: aminoglycoside phosphotransferase from Tn5; aph(3')-II (or nptII); confers resistance to neomycin, kanamycin, and G418 (Geneticin®)
   3850..4074    +  polyA_signal   bGH poly(A) signal: bovine growth hormone polyadenylation signal
   4078..4099    +  promoter       SV40 promoter (fragment): SV40 enhancer and early promoter
   4131..4164    -  protein_bind   loxP: Cre-mediated recombination occurs in the 8-bp core sequence (GCATACAT). Cre recombinase
   5179..5205    -  misc_feature   MCS (fragment): pBluescript multiple cloning site
   5214..5232    -  promoter       T7 promoter: promoter for bacteriophage T7 RNA polymerase
   5235..5392    +  CDS            lacZα (fragment): LacZα fragment of β-galactosidase; lacZ fragment
   5423..5851    -  rep_origin     f1 ori (sequence partly withheld): f1 bacteriophage origin of replication; arrow indicates direction of (+) strand synthesis
   5878..5982    +  promoter       AmpR promoter: bla
   5983..6843    +  CDS            AmpR: β-lactamase; bla; confers resistance to ampicillin, carbenicillin, and related antibiotics
   7014..7602    +  rep_origin     ori: high-copy-number ColE1/pMB1/pBR322/pUC origin of replication
   7785..7877    +  CDS            lacI (fragment): lac repressor; lacI; The lac repressor binds to the lac operator to inhibit transcription in E. coli. This inhibition can be relieved by adding lactose or isopropyl-β-D-thiogalactopyranoside (IPTG).
   7890..7911    +  protein_bind   CAP binding site: CAP binding activates transcription in the presence of cAMP. E. coli catabolite activator protein
   7926..7956    +  promoter       lac promoter: promoter for the E. coli lac operon
   7964..7980    +  protein_bind   lac operator: The lac repressor binds to the lac operator to inhibit transcription in E. coli. This inhibition can be relieved by adding lactose or isopropyl-β-D-thiogalactopyranoside (IPTG). lac repressor encoded by lacI
   8025..8043    +  promoter       T3 promoter: promoter for bacteriophage T3 RNA polymerase
>Addgene plasmid #191689 | PL452-PTPRO-LA-p2a-EGFP-hGHpA-PGK-neoR-PTPRO-RA | addgene full sequence | sequence record 376270 | Addgene NGS Result
TTGGCCTAGTGGTTGATGTCCTTTACTTATTTGTCTATTTGTATATGTTACTGATTTGAATGACTTTATC
ACAAAAATAAAGGCATCAATATTCTGTCATAATTCTAGAAAATATTTTTCTTTCCCAGTTTGTGGTTTAC
CCTGTGTTTTATTCTTTTTAACTTTTTAAAATATACAGTAGATTGAGATTTTTATTTGTAATGTATTCTA
CTGCTCTTAATTTTAGAAATTCCTTTCCTAAAGGAATCAGAGAGAAATTAACCAATATTTTCCTCTGTAT
TTTTAAAGACAATTTATTAAATTACCTGGAATTTGCTTTGGTGTATGATAATGGGATATCCTTTTTTTTT
CAAAATAGCCCCATGATTTGATTGAATATTCATTTCCTTTAGCATTAATAATGATTTAATGTACAGCATG
GTGAACATAGTTCATAATACCGTATTGTATACTTGAAATTTGCTAGGAAAGTAGATCTTAAGTGTTCTCA
CCACACACACACACACACAAATATATATACATACATATATATGTATATATACACACACATATATATAAAC
ATATATATAATCTGGGGTGATGAATGTGTTAACTAGCTTGATTGTGGTAATCATTTCATAACATATATGT
ATATCAAGTCATCACATTGTACACCTTAAATATATACAATTTTTATTATACTGCAATAAAGTTAGGGGAA
AAAAATTCCACTGTTTTTTTAAAAAAGCCATGATGTTCTAAGCTCTGTTATTAATCAAAATACTTGTACA
GTTGATTCTCTTGGATTTTCTAGTTATAAAACTGTGTCTCTGTAAATAATGAAAATGGTTTCCTTTAACA
CCAGATCTTGATCATTAAAATTGTCATAGTATAAAATATTATATCTTTGCACATGTCTGCTCTGAAACCT
GTTTTTGTCTTTTGTTCCAGGAGCAGTACATTTTTATCCATCAGTGTGTGCAACTGATGTGGATGAAGAA
GAAGCAGCAGTTCTGCATCAGTGATGTCATATACGAGAATGTTAGCAAGTCCGGATCCGGCGCAACAAAC
TTCTCTCTGCTGAAACAAGCCGGAGATGTCGAAGAGAATCCTGGACCGATGGTGAGCAAGGGCGAGGAGC
TGTTCACCGGGGTGGTGCCCATCCTGGTCGAGCTGGACGGCGACGTAAACGGCCACAAGTTCAGCGTGTC
CGGCGAGGGCGAGGGCGATGCCACCTACGGCAAGCTGACCCTGAAGTTCATCTGCACCACCGGCAAGCTG
CCCGTGCCCTGGCCCACCCTCGTGACCACCCTGACCTACGGCGTGCAGTGCTTCAGCCGCTACCCCGACC
ACATGAAGCAGCACGACTTCTTCAAGTCCGCCATGCCCGAAGGCTACGTCCAGGAGCGCACCATCTTCTT
CAAGGACGACGGCAACTACAAGACCCGCGCCGAGGTGAAGTTCGAGGGCGACACCCTGGTGAACCGCATC
GAGCTGAAGGGCATCGACTTCAAGGAGGACGGCAACATCCTGGGGCACAAGCTGGAGTACAACTACAACA
GCCACAACGTCTATATCATGGCCGACAAGCAGAAGAACGGCATCAAGGTGAACTTCAAGATCCGCCACAA
CATCGAGGACGGCAGCGTGCAGCTCGCCGACCACTACCAGCAGAACACCCCCATCGGCGACGGCCCCGTG
CTGCTGCCCGACAACCACTACCTGAGCACCCAGTCCGCCCTGAGCAAAGACCCCAACGAGAAGCGCGATC
ACATGGTCCTGCTGGAGTTCGTGACCGCCGCCGGGATCACTCTCGGCATGGACGAGCTGTACAAGTAATG
AGAATTCCGATCATATTCAATAACCCTTAATATAACTTCGTATAATGTATGCTATACGAAGTTATAGCGC
TGCTCGAGAGATCTACGGGTGGCATCCCTGTGACCCCTCCCCAGTGCCTCTCCTGGCCCTGGAAGTTGCC
ACTCCAGTGCCCACCAGCCTTGTCCTAATAAAATTAAGTTGCATCATTTTGTCTGACTAGGTGTCCTTCT
ATAATATTATGGGGTGGAGGGGGGTGGTATGGAGCAAGGGGCAAGTTGGGAAGACAACCTGTAGGGCCTG
CGGGGTCTATTGGGAACCAAGCTGGAGTGCAGTGGCACAATCTTGGCTCACTGCAATCTCCGCCTCCTGG
GTTCAAGCGATTCTCCTGCCTCAGCCTCCCGAGTTGTTGGGATTCCAGGCATGCATGACCAGGCTCAGCT
AATTTTTGTTTTTTTGGTAGAGACGGGGTTTCACCATATTGGCCAGGCTGGTCTCCAACTCCTAATCTCA
GGTGATCTACCCACCTTGGCCTCCCAAATTGCTGGGATTACAGGCGTGAACCACTGCTCCCTTCCCTGTC
CTTTAGGTCTGAAGAGGAGTTTACGTCCAGCCACGCGTAGGATCTCGACCTCGAAATTCTACCGGGTAGG
GGAGGCGCTTTTCCCAAGGCAGTCTGGAGCATGCGCTTTAGCAGCCCCGCTGGGCACTTGGCGCTACACA
AGTGGCCTCTGGCCTCGCACACATTCCACATCCACCGGTAGGCGCCAACCGGCTCCGTTCTTTGGTGGCC
CCTTCGCGCCACCTTCTACTCCTCCCCTAGTCAGGAAGTTCCCCCCCGCCCCGCAGCTCGCGTCGTGCAG
GACGTGACAAATGGAAGTAGCACGTCTCACTAGTCTCGTGCAGATGGACAGCACCGCTGAGCAATGGAAG
CGGGTAGGCCTTTGGGGCAGCGGCCAATAGCAGCTTTGCTCCTTCGCTTTCTGGGCTCAGAGGCTGGGAA
GGGGTGGGTCCGGGGGCGGGCTCAGGGGCGGGGCGGGCGCCCGAAGGTCCTCCGGAGGCCCGGCATTCTG
CACGCTTCAAAAGCGCACGTCTGCCGCGCTGTTCTCCTCTTCCTCATCTCCGGGCCTTTCGACCTGCAGC
CTGTTGACAATTAATCATCGGCATAGTATATCGGCATAGTATAATACGACAAGGTGAGGAACTAAACCAT
GGGATCGGCCATTGAACAAGATGGATTGCACGCAGGTTCTCCGGCCGCTTGGGTGGAGAGGCTATTCGGC
TATGACTGGGCACAACAGACAATCGGCTGCTCTGATGCCGCCGTGTTCCGGCTGTCAGCGCAGGGGCGCC
CGGTTCTTTTTGTCAAGACCGACCTGTCCGGTGCCCTGAATGAACTGCAGGACGAGGCAGCGCGGCTATC
GTGGCTGGCCACGACGGGCGTTCCTTGCGCAGCTGTGCTCGACGTTGTCACTGAAGCGGGAAGGGACTGG
CTGCTATTGGGCGAAGTGCCGGGGCAGGATCTCCTGTCATCTCACCTTGCTCCTGCCGAGAAAGTATCCA
TCATGGCTGATGCAATGCGGCGGCTGCATACGCTTGATCCGGCTACCTGCCCATTCGACCACCAAGCGAA
ACATCGCATCGAGCGAGCACGTACTCGGATGGAAGCCGGTCTTGTCGATCAGGATGATCTGGACGAAGAG
CATCAGGGGCTCGCGCCAGCCGAACTGTTCGCCAGGCTCAAGGCGCGCATGCCCGACGGCGATGATCTCG
TCGTGACCCATGGCGATGCCTGCTTGCCGAATATCATGGTGGAAAATGGCCGCTTTTCTGGATTCATCGA
CTGTGGCCGGCTGGGTGTGGCGGACCGCTATCAGGACATAGCGTTGGCTACCCGTGATATTGCTGAAGAG
CTTGGCGGCGAATGGGCTGACCGCTTCCTCGTGCTTTACGGTATCGCCGCTCCCGATTCGCAGCGCATCG
CCTTCTATCGCCTTCTTGACGAGTTCTTCTGAGGGGATCAATTCTCTAGAGCTCGCTGATCAGCCTCGAC
TGTGCCTTCTAGTTGCCAGCCATCTGTTGTTTGCCCCTCCCCCGTGCCTTCCTTGACCCTGGAAGGTGCC
ACTCCCACTGTCCTTTCCTAATAAAATGAGGAAATTGCATCGCATTGTCTGAGTAGGTGTCATTCTATTC
TGGGGGGTGGGGTGGGGCAGGACAGCAAGGGGGAGGATTGGGAAGACAATAGCAGGCATGCTGGGGATGC
GGTGGGCTCTATGGCTTCTGAGGCGGAAAGAACCAGCTGGGGCTCGACTAGAGCTTGCGGAACCCTTAAT
ATAACTTCGTATAATGTATGCTATACGAAGTTATTAGGTCCCTCGAGGTAGTTCAGAATCCGGAGCAGTA
AGTGGAGAAGAGCTCTCCAATAGTGCTCAGTCTTAGAACTATTAGCTGGGGATGTAGTGGATGGGACAAA
AGACAGCAGTAGCCATTTGTATTGACTCTGACTTCACATGAGTATTTCTTCCCAGCTCCTGGCCTCACAT
GGGTGGTCACAGGGAGAAACAAGTACTGTAGCAGATCTTTGAGTTTCAATGCACCTTGGTTGGTGTTGGC
AACAAACAGGAGCTTCTGCACATCATGATGACTTTACCTCCATTCCCTCTACCCAGAACCCTAAATTATT
CTGTTATTGGATCTGTGCCTGTAATATCAGGATACTACCATCCAAATCTATCTAGATATCTTGTGCAAAT
ATTTTATTGATTACAAGGGCTGTATACGGGGTTACAAAAAGACATGAGCTGGATTGGACACTCCTAAAAC
CAAAAACAACAGTGACAATAGAGTCTCAGGATAGCAGAGTCTGAAAATACCTTGGTCTCCCCCATTATGT
GAGCCCTTATTTGAGAGCTTCATGAAGACACTTGTAACATATTCAACGTCCTGTACTCCAGTTTTGACTA
CGAGATCAGATTTTGGAGGTGTAAGTAATCTTGGCTGAGGTAACAGTAATCTGCCCATTTAGTTCAGTAA
ACAGACTGTAGAGTGTCTGACTATACTGGGGGAAGAGGAGCCAATGACAGGGTAGGGAGATGACAGTGGT
GCATGATGGGAGAATCATGAAAGTCTGGGAAGCATATGGACCAGTGGGAAGGATAGGATTAGCACTGCAC
CTCTACATCCATCAAGAGAGACAGAGCGCACAATGGAGCAGGAAGGATAAAAAATAAAGAAAGACAGAGA
CAAACAAATTTGCTGGGAGAGGGAAAGACATTCAGACCCACAGAAAGGAGGCAGCACACAGAGAAAGATG
CACAGATCAACCCACATCTGCATGGGTTGTGAGACTGAGCATAGTGAGAGCAGTGGTGGAGCAATAGAAG
AGCGGCCGCCACCGCGGTGGAGCTCCAATTCGCCCTATAGTGAGTCGTATTACAATTCACTGGCCGTCGT
TTTACAACGTCGTGACTGGGAAAACCCTGGCGTTACCCAACTTAATCGCCTTGCAGCACATCCCCCTTTC
GCCAGCTGGCGTAATAGCGAAGAGGCCCGCACCGATCGCCCTTCCCAACAGTTGCGCAGCCTGAATGGCG
AATGGAAATTGTAAGCGTTAATATTTTGTTAAAATTCGCGTTAAATTTTTGTTAAATCAGCTCATTTTTT
AACCAATAGGCCGAAATCGGCAAAATCCCTTATAAATCAAAAGAATAGACCGAGATAGGGT
[37 nt withheld, positions 5522-5558]
AAAGAACGTGGACTCCAACGTCAAAGG
[49 nt withheld, positions 5586-5634]
T
[91 nt withheld, positions 5636-5726]
G
[124 nt withheld, positions 5728-5851]
CAGGTGGCACTTTTCGGGGAAATGTGCGCGGAACCCCTATTTGTTTATTTTTCTAAATACATTCAAATAT
GTATCCGCTCATGAGACAATAACCCTGATAAATGCTTCAATAATATTGAAAAAGGAAGAGTATGAGTATT
CAACATTTCCGTGTCGCCCTTATTCCCTTTTTTGCGGCATTTTGCCTTCCTGTTTTTGCTCACCCAGAAA
CGCTGGTGAAAGTAAAAGATGCTGAAGATCAGTTGGGTGCACGAGTGGGTTACATCGAACTGGATCTCAA
CAGCGGTAAGATCCTTGAGAGTTTTCGCCCCGAAGAACGTTTTCCAATGATGAGCACTTTTAAAGTTCTG
CTATGTGGCGCGGTATTATCCCGTATTGACGCCGGGCAAGAGCAACTCGGTCGCCGCATACACTATTCTC
AGAATGACTTGGTTGAGTACTCACCAGTCACAGAAAAGCATCTTACGGATGGCATGACAGTAAGAGAATT
ATGCAGTGCTGCCATAACCATGAGTGATAACACTGCGGCCAACTTACTTCTGACAACGATCGGAGGACCG
AAGGAGCTAACCGCTTTTTTGCACAACATGGGGGATCATGTAACTCGCCTTGATCGTTGGGAACCGGAGC
TGAATGAAGCCATACCAAACGACGAGCGTGACACCACGATGCCTGTAGCAATGGCAACAACGTTGCGCAA
ACTATTAACTGGCGAACTACTTACTCTAGCTTCCCGGCAACAATTAATAGACTGGATGGAGGCGGATAAA
GTTGCAGGACCACTTCTGCGCTCGGCCCTTCCGGCTGGCTGGTTTATTGCTGATAAATCTGGAGCCGGTG
AGCGTGGGTCTCGCGGTATCATTGCAGCACTGGGGCCAGATGGTAAGCCCTCCCGTATCGTAGTTATCTA
CACGACGGGGAGTCAGGCAACTATGGATGAACGAAATAGACAGATCGCTGAGATAGGTGCCTCACTGATT
AAGCATTGGTAACTGTCAGACCAAGTTTACTCATATATACTTTAGATTGATTTAAAACTTCATTTTTAAT
TTAAAAGGATCTAGGTGAAGATCCTTTTTGATAATCTCATGACCAAAATCCCTTAACGTGAGTTTTCGTT
CCACTGAGCGTCAGACCCCGTAGAAAAGATCAAAGGATCTTCTTGAGATCCTTTTTTTCTGCGCGTAATC
TGCTGCTTGCAAACAAAAAAACCACCGCTACCAGCGGTGGTTTGTTTGCCGGATCAAGAGCTACCAACTC
TTTTTCCGAAGGTAACTGGCTTCAGCAGAGCGCAGATACCAAATACTGTTCTTCTAGTGTAGCCGTAGTT
AGGCCACCACTTCAAGAACTCTGTAGCACCGCCTACATACCTCGCTCTGCTAATCCTGTTACCAGTGGCT
GCTGCCAGTGGCGATAAGTCGTGTCTTACCGGGTTGGACTCAAGACGATAGTTACCGGATAAGGCGCAGC
GGTCGGGCTGAACGGGGGGTTCGTGCACACAGCCCAGCTTGGAGCGAACGACCTACACCGAACTGAGATA
CCTACAGCGTGAGCTATGAGAAAGCGCCACGCTTCCCGAAGGGAGAAAGGCGGACAGGTATCCGGTAAGC
GGCAGGGTCGGAACAGGAGAGCGCACGAGGGAGCTTCCAGGGGGAAACGCCTGGTATCTTTATAGTCCTG
TCGGGTTTCGCCACCTCTGACTTGAGCGTCGATTTTTGTGATGCTCGTCAGGGGGGCGGAGCCTATGGAA
AAACGCCAGCAACGCGGCCTTTTTACGGTTCCTGGCCTTTTGCTGGCCTTTTGCTCACATGTTCTTTCCT
GCGTTATCCCCTGATTCTGTGGATAACCGTATTACCGCCTTTGAGTGAGCTGATACCGCTCGCCGCAGCC
GAACGACCGAGCGCAGCGAGTCAGTGAGCGAGGAAGCGGAAGAGCGCCCAATACGCAAACCGCCTCTCCC
CGCGCGTTGGCCGATTCATTAATGCAGCTGGCACGACAGGTTTCCCGACTGGAAAGCGGGCAGTGAGCGC
AACGCAATTAATGTGAGTTAGCTCACTCATTAGGCACCCCAGGCTTTACACTTTATGCTTCCGGCTCGTA
TGTTGTGTGGAATTGTGAGCGGATAACAATTTCACACAGGAAACAGCTATGACCATGATTACGCCAAGCT
CGAAATTAACCCTCACTAAAGGGAACAAAAGCTGGTACC
