>Addgene plasmid #191689 | PL452-PTPRO-LA-p2a-EGFP-hGHpA-PGK-neoR-PTPRO-RA | depositor partial sequence | sequence record 371568 | PTPRO-right arm
TAGTTCAGAATCCGGAGCAGTAAGTGGAGAAGAGCTCTCCAATAGTGCTCAGTCTTAGAACTATTAGCTG
GGGATGTAGTGGATGGGACAAAAGACAGCAGTAGCCATTTGTATTGACTCTGACTTCACATGAGTATTTC
TTCCCAGCTCCTGGCCTCACATGGGTGGTCACAGGGAGAAACAAGTACTGTAGCAGATCTTTGAGTTTCA
ATGCACCTTGGTTGGTGTTGGCAACAAACAGGAGCTTCTGCACATCATGATGACTTTACCTCCATTCCCT
CTACCCAGAACCCTAAATTATTCTGTTATTGGATCTGTGCCTGTAATATCAGGATACTACCATCCAAATC
TATCTAGATATCTTGTGCAAATATTTTATTGATTACAAGGGCTGTATACGGGGTTACAAAAAGACATGAG
CTGGATTGGACACTCCTAAAACCAAAAACAACAGTGACAATAGAGTCTCAGGATAGCAGAGTCTGAAAAT
ACCTTGGTCTCCCCCATTATGTGAGCCCTTACTTGAGAGCTTCATGAAGACACTTGTAACATATTCAACG
TCCTGTACTCCAGTTTTGACTACGAGATCAGATTTTGGAGGTGTAAGTAAACTTGGCTGAGGTAACAGTA
ATCTGCCCATTTAGTTCAGTAAACAGACTGTAGAGTGTCTGACTATACTGGGGGAAGAGGAGCCAATGAC
AGGGTAGGGAGATGACAGTGGTGCATGATGGGAGAATCATGAAAGTCTGGGAAGCATATGGACCAGTGGG
AAGGATAGGATTAGCACTGCACCTCTACATCCATCAAGAGAGACAGAGCGCACAATGGAGCAGGAAGGAT
AAAAAATAAAGAAAGACAGAGAGAAACAAATTTGCTGGGAGAGGGAAAGACATTCAGACCCACAGAAAGG
AGGCAGCACACAGAGAAAGATGCACAGATCAACCCACATCTGCATGGGTTGTGAGACTGAGCATAGTGAG
AGCAGTGGTGGAGCAATAGAAGA
