>Addgene plasmid #191689 | PL452-PTPRO-LA-p2a-EGFP-hGHpA-PGK-neoR-PTPRO-RA | depositor partial sequence | sequence record 371569 | EGFP
ATGGTGAGCAAGGGCGAGGAGCTGTTCACCGGGGTGGTGCCCATCCTGGTCGAGCTGGACGGCGACGTAA
ACGGCCACAAGTTCAGCGTGTCCGGCGAGGGCGAGGGCGATGCCACCTACGGCAAGCTGACCCTGAAGTT
CATCTGCACCACCGGCAAGCTGCCCGTGCCCTGGCCCACCCTCGTGACCACCCTGACCTACGGCGTGCAG
TGCTTCAGCCGCTACCCCGACCACATGAAGCAGCACGACTTCTTCAAGTCCGCCATGCCCGAAGGCTACG
TCCAGGAGCGCACCATCTTCTTCAAGGACGACGGCAACTACAAGACCCGCGCCGAGGTGAAGTTCGAGGG
CGACACCCTGGTGAACCGCATCGAGCTGAAGGGCATCGACTTCAAGGAGGACGGCAACATCCTGGGGCAC
AAGCTGGAGTACAACTACAACAGCCACAACGTCTATATCATGGCCGACAAGCAGAAGAACGGCATCAAGG
TGAACTTCAAGATCCGCCACAACATCGAGGACGGCAGCGTGCAGCTCGCCGACCACTACCAGCAGAACAC
CCCCATCGGCGACGGCCCCGTGCTGCTGCCCGACAACCACTACCTGAGCACCCAGTCCGCCCTGAGCAAA
GACCCCAACGAGAAGCGCGATCACATGGTCCTGCTGGAGTTCGTGACCGCCGCCGGGATCACTCTCGGCA
TGGACGAGCTGTACAAGTG
