>Addgene plasmid #191689 | PL452-PTPRO-LA-p2a-EGFP-hGHpA-PGK-neoR-PTPRO-RA | depositor partial sequence | sequence record 371570 | PTPRO-left arm
TGTCTATTTGTATATGTTACTGATTTGAATGACTTTATCACAAAAATAAAGGCATCAATATTCTGTCATA
ATTCTAGAAAATATTTTTCTTTTCCAGTTTGTGGTTTACCCTGTGTTTTATTCTTTTTAACTTTTTAAAA
TATACAGTAGATTGAGATTTTTATTTGTAATGTATTCTACTGCTCTTAATTTTAGAAATTCCTTTCCTAA
AGGAATCAGAGAGAAATTAACCAATATTTTCCTCTGTATTTTTAAAGACAATTTATTAAATTACCTGGAA
TTTGCTTTGGTGTATGATAATGGGATATCCTTTTTTTTTCAAAATAGCCCCATGATTTGATTGAATATTC
ATTTCCTTTAGCATTAATAATGATTTAATGTACAGCATGGTGAACATAGTTCATAATACCGTATTGTATA
CTTGAAATTTGCTAGGAAAGTAGATCTTAAGTGTTCTCACCACACACACACACACACAAATATATATACA
TACATATATATGTATATATACACACACATATATATAAACATATATATAATCTGGGGTGATGAATGTGTTA
ACTAGCTTGATTGTGGTAATCATTTCATAACATATATGTATATCAAGTCATCACATTGTACACCTTAAAT
ATATACAATTTTTATTATACTGCAATAAAGTTAGGGGAAAAAAATTCCACTGTTTTTTTAAAAAAGCCAT
GATGTTCTAAGCTCTGTTATTAATCAAAATACTTGTACAGTTGATTCTCTTGGATTTTCTAGTTATAAAA
CTGTGTCTCTGTAAATAATGAAAATGGTTTCCTTTAACACCAGATCTTGATCATTAAAATTGTCATAGTA
TAAAATATTATATCTTTGCACATGTCTGCTCTGAAACCTGTTTTTGTCTTTTGTTCCAGGAGCAGTACAT
TTTTATCCATCAGTGTGTGCAACTGATGTGGATGAAGAAGAAGCAGCAGTTCTGCATCAGTGATGTCATA
TACGAGAATGTTAGCAAGTCC
